>Addgene plasmid #105562 | LEP-shTAF2.4392 | addgene full sequence | sequence record 203607 | Addgene NGS Result
TGAAAGACCCCACCTGTAGGTTTGGCAAGCTAGCTTAAGTAACGCCATTTTGCAAGGCATGGAAAATACA
TAACTGAGAATAGAGAAGTTCAGATCAAGGTTAGGAACAGAGAGACAGCAGAATATGGGCCAAACAGGAT
ATCTGTGGTAAGCAGTTCCTGCCCCGGCTCAGGGCCAAGAACAGATGGTCCCCAGATGCGGTCCCGCCCT
CAGCAGTTTCTAGAGAACCATCAGATGTTTCCAGGGTGCCCCAAGGACCTGAAATGACCCTGTGCCTTAT
TTGAACTAACCAATCAGTTCGCTTCTCGCTTCTGTTCGCGCGCTTCTGCTCCCCGAGCTCAATAAAAGAG
CCCACAACCCCTCACTCGGCGCGCCAGTCCTCCGATAGACTGCGTCGCCCGGGTACCCGTATTCCCAATA
AAGCCTCTTGCTGTTTGCATCCGAATCGTGGACTCGCTGATCCTTGGGAGGGTCTCCTCAGATTGATTGA
CTGCCCACCTCGGGGGTCTTTCATTTGGAGGTTCCACCGAGATTTGGAGACCCCTGCCCAGGGACCACCG
ACCCCCCCGCCGGGAGGTAAGCTGGCCAGCGGTCGTTTCGTGTCTGTCTCTGTCTTTGTGCGTGTTTGTG
CCGGCATCTAATGTTTGCGCCTGCGTCTGTACTAGTTAGCTAACTAGCTCTGTATCTGGCGGACCCGTGG
TGGAACTGACGAGTTCTGAACACCCGGCCGCAACCCTGGGAGACGTCCCAGGGACTTTGGGGGCCGTTTT
TGTGGCCCGACCTGAGGAAGGGAGTCGATGTGGAATCCGACCCCGTCAGGATATGTGGTTCTGGTAGGAG
ACGAGAACCTAAAACAGTTCCCGCCTCCGTCTGAATTTTTGCTTTCGGTTTGGAACCGAAGCCGCGCGTC
TTGTCTGCTGCAGCGCTGCAGCATCGTTCTGTGTTGTCTCTGTCTGACTGTGTTTCTGTATTTGTCTGAA
AATTAGGGCCAGACTGTTACCACTCCCTTAAGTTTGACCTTAGGTCACTGGAAAGATGTCGAGCGGATCG
CTCACAACCAGTCGGTAGATGTCAAGAAGAGACGTTGGGTTACCTTCTGCTCTGCAGAATGGCCAACCTT
TAACGTCGGATGGCCGCGAGACGGCACCTTTAACCGAGACCTCATCACCCAGGTTAAGATCAAGGTCTTT
TCACCTGGCCCGCATGGACACCCAGACCAGGTCCCCTACATCGTGACCTGGGAAGCCTTGGCTTTTGACC
CCCCTCCCTGGGTCAAGCCCTTTGTACACCCTAAGCCTCCGCCTCCTCTTCCTCCATCCGCCCCGTCTCT
CCCCCTTGAACCTCCTCGTTCGACCCCGCCTCGATCCTCCCTTTATCCAGCCCTCACTCCTTCTCTAGGC
GCCGGAATTAGATCTCTCGACTAGGGATAACAGGGTAATTGTTTGAATGAGGCTTCAGTACTTTACAGAA
TCGTTGCCTGCACATCTTGGAAACACTTGCTGGGATTACTTCGACTTCTTAACCCAACAGAAGGCTCGAG
AAGGTATATTGCTGTTGACAGTGAGCGCCCAGTCAAGATGTTTAAATTATAGTGAAGCCACAGATGTATA
ATTTAAACATCTTGACTGGATGCCTACTGCCTCGGACTTCAAGGGGCTAGAATTCGAGCAATTATCTTGT
TTACTAAAACTGAATACCTTGCTATCTCTTTGATACATTTTTACAAAGCTGAATTAAAATGGTATAAATT
AAATCACTTTTTTCAATTGACGCGTGATCTAATTCTACCGGGTAGGGGAGGCGCTTTTCCCAAGGCAGTC
TGGAGCATGCGCTTTAGCAGCCCCGCTGGGCACTTGGCGCTACACAAGTGGCCTCTGGCCTCGCACACAT
TCCACATCCACCGGTAGGCGCCAACCGGCTCCGTTCTTTGGTGGCCCCTTCGCGCCACCTTCTACTCCTC
CCCTAGTCAGGAAGTTCCCCCCCGCCCCGCAGCTCGCGTCGTGCAGGACGTGACAAATGGAAGTAGCACG
TCTCACTAGTCTCGTGCAGATGGACAGCACCGCTGAGCAATGGAAGCGGGTAGGCCTTTGGGGCAGCGGC
CAATAGCAGCTTTGCTCCTTCGCTTTCTGGGCTCAGAGGCTGGGAAGGGGTGGGTCCGGGGGCGGGCTCA
GGGGCGGGCTCAGGGGCGGGGCGGGCGCCCGAAGGTCCTCCGGAGGCCCGGCATTCTGCACGCTTCAAAA
GCGCACGTCTGCCGCGCTGTTCTCCTCTTCCTCATCTCCGGGCCTTTCGACCTGCAGCCCAAGCTTACCA
TGACCGAGTACAAGCCCACGGTGCGCCTCGCCACCCGCGACGACGTCCCCAGGGCCGTACGCACCCTCGC
CGCCGCGTTCGCCGACTACCCCGCCACGCGCCACACCGTCGATCCGGACCGCCACATCGAGCGGGTCACC
GAGCTGCAAGAACTCTTCCTCACGCGCGTCGGGCTCGACATCGGCAAGGTGTGGGTCGCGGACGACGGCG
CCGCGGTGGCGGTCTGGACCACGCCGGAGAGCGTCGAAGCGGGGGCGGTGTTCGCCGAGATCGGCCCGCG
CATGGCCGAGTTGAGCGGTTCCCGGCTGGCCGCGCAGCAACAGATGGAAGGCCTCCTGGCGCCGCACCGG
CCCAAGGAGCCCGCGTGGTTCCTGGCCACCGTCGGCGTCTCGCCCGACCACCAGGGCAAGGGTCTGGGCA
GCGCCGTCGTGCTCCCCGGAGTGGAGGCGGCCGAGCGCGCCGGGGTGCCCGCCTTCCTGGAGACCTCCGC
GCCCCGCAACCTCCCCTTCTACGAGCGGCTCGGCTTCACCGTCACCGCCGACGTCGAGGTGCCCGAAGGA
CCGCGCACCTGGTGCATGACCCGCAAGCCCGGTGCCTGACGCCCGCCCCACGACCCGCAGCGCCCGACCG
AAAGGAGCGCACGACCCCATGCATCCAATTCCGCCCCCCCCCCCTAACGTTACTGGCCGAAGCCGCTTGG
AATAAGGCCGGTGTGCGTTTGTCTATATGTTATTTTCCACCATATTGCCGTCTTTTGGCAATGTGAGGGC
CCGGAAACCTGGCCCTGTCTTCTTGACGAGCATTCCTAGGGGTCTTTCCCCTCTCGCCAAAGGAATGCAA
GGTCTGTTGAATGTCGTGAAGGAAGCAGTTCCTCTGGAAGCTTCTTGAAGACAAACAACGTCTGTAGCGA
CCCTTTGCAGGCAGCGGAACCCCCCACCTGGCGACAGGTGCCTCTGCGGCCAAAAGCCACGTGTATAAGA
TACACCTGCAAAGGCGGCACAACCCCAGTGCCACGTTGTGAGTTGGATAGTTGTGGAAAGAGTCAAATGG
CTCTCCTCAAGCGTATTCAACAAGGGGCTGAAGGATGCCCAGAAGGTACCCCATTGTATGGGATCTGATC
TGGGGCCTCGGTGCACATGCTTTACATGTGTTTAGTCGAGGTTAAAAAAACGTCTAGGCCCCCCGAACCA
CGGGGACGTGGTTTTCCTTTGAAAAACACGATGATAATATGGCCACAACCATGGTGAGCAAGGGCGAGGA
GCTGTTCACCGGGGTGGTGCCCATCCTGGTCGAGCTGGACGGCGACGTAAACGGCCACAAGTTCAGCGTG
TCTGGCGAGGGCGAGGGCGATGCCACCTACGGCAAGCTGACCCTGAAGTTCATCTGCACCACCGGCAAGC
TGCCCGTGCCCTGGCCCACCCTCGTGACCACCCTGACCTACGGCGTGCAGTGCTTCAGCCGCTACCCCGA
CCACATGAAGCAGCACGACTTCTTCAAGTCCGCCATGCCCGAAGGCTACGTCCAGGAGCGCACCATCTTC
TTCAAGGACGACGGCAACTACAAGACCCGCGCCGAGGTGAAGTTCGAGGGCGACACCCTGGTGAACCGCA
TCGAGCTGAAGGGCATCGACTTCAAGGAGGACGGCAACATCCTGGGGCACAAGCTGGAGTACAACTACAA
CAGCCACAACGTCTATATCATGGCCGACAAGCAGAAGAACGGCATCAAGGCGAACTTCAAGATCCGCCAC
AACATCGAGGACGGCAGCGTGCAGCTCGCCGACCACTACCAGCAGAACACCCCCATCGGCGACGGCCCCG
TGCTGCTGCCCGACAACCACTACCTGAGCACCCAGTCCGCCCTGAGCAAAGACCCCAACGAGAAGCGCGA
TCACATGGTCCTGCTGGAGTTCGTGACCGCCGCCGGGATCACTCTCGGCATGGACGAGCTGTACAAGTAA
TGAATTAATTAAGAATTATCAAGCTTATCGATACCGTCGACCTGCAGCCAAGCTTATCGATAAAATAAAA
GATTTTATTTAGTCTCCAGAAAAAGGGGGGAATGAAAGACCCCACCTGTAGGTTTGGCAAGCTAGCTTAA
GTAACGCCATTTTGCAAGGCATGGAAAATACATAACTGAGAATAGAGAAGTTCAGATCAAGGTTAGGAAC
AGAGAGACAGCAGAATATGGGCCAAACAGGATATCTGTGGTAAGCAGTTCCTGCCCCGGCTCAGGGCCAA
GAACAGATGGTCCCCAGATGCGGTCCCGCCCTCAGCAGTTTCTAGAGAACCATCAGATGTTTCCAGGGTG
CCCCAAGGACCTGAAATGACCCTGTGCCTTATTTGAACTAACCAATCAGTTCGCTTCTCGCTTCTGTTCG
CGCGCTTCTGCTCCCCGAGCTCAATAAAAGAGCCCACAACCCCTCACTCGGCGCGCCAGTCCTCCGATAG
ACTGCGTCGCCCGGGTACCCGTGTATCCAATAAACCCTCTTGCAGTTGCATCCGACTTGTGGTCTCGCTG
TTCCTTGGGAGGGTCTCCTCTGAGTGATTGACTACCCGTCAGCGGGGGTCTTTCATGGGTAACAGTTTCT
TGAAGTTGGAGAACAACATTCTGAGGGTAGGAGTCGAATATTAAGTAATCCTGACTCAATTAGCCACTGT
TTTGAATCCACATACTCCAATACTCCTGAAATAGTTCATTATGGACAGCGCAGAAAGAGCTGGGGAGAAT
TGTGAAATTGTTATCCGCTCACAATTCCACACAACATACGAGCCGGAAGCATAAAGTGTAAAGCCTGGGG
TGCCTAATGAGTGAGCTAACTCACATTAATTGCGTTGCGCTCACTGCCCGCTTTCCAGTCGGGAAACCTG
TCGTGCCAGCTGCATTAATGAATCGGCCAACGCGCGGGGAGAGGCGGTTTGCGTATTGGGCGCTCTTCCG
CTTCCTCGCTCACTGACTCGCTGCGCTCGGTCGTTCGGCTGCGGCGAGCGGTATCAGCTCACTCAAAGGC
GGTAATACGGTTATCCACAGAATCAGGGGATAACGCAGGAAAGAACATGTGAGCAAAAGGCCAGCAAAAG
GCCAGGAACCGTAAAAAGGCCGCGTTGCTGGCGTTTTTCCATAGGCTCCGCCCCCCTGACGAGCATCACA
AAAATCGACGCTCAAGTCAGAGGTGGCGAAACCCGACAGGACTATAAAGATACCAGGCGTTTCCCCCTGG
AAGCTCCCTCGTGCGCTCTCCTGTTCCGACCCTGCCGCTTACCGGATACCTGTCCGCCTTTCTCCCTTCG
GGAAGCGTGGCGCTTTCTCATAGCTCACGCTGTAGGTATCTCAGTTCGGTGTAGGTCGTTCGCTCCAAGC
TGGGCTGTGTGCACGAACCCCCCGTTCAGCCCGACCGCTGCGCCTTATCCGGTAACTATCGTCTTGAGTC
CAACCCGGTAAGACACGACTTATCGCCACTGGCAGCAGCCACTGGTAACAGGATTAGCAGAGCGAGGTAT
GTAGGCGGTGCTACAGAGTTCTTGAAGTGGTGGCCTAACTACGGCTACACTAGAAGAACAGTATTTGGTA
TCTGCGCTCTGCTGAAGCCAGTTACCTTCGGAAAAAGAGTTGGTAGCTCTTGATCCGGCAAACAAACCAC
CGCTGGTAGCGGTGGTTTTTTTGTTTGCAAGCAGCAGATTACGCGCAGAAAAAAAGGATCTCAAGAAGAT
CCTTTGATCTTTTCTACGGGGTCTGACGCTCAGTGGAACGAAAACTCACGTTAAGGGATTTTGGTCATGA
GATTATCAAAAAGGATCTTCACCTAGATCCTTTTAAATTAAAAATGAAGTTTTAAATCAATCTAAAGTAT
ATATGAGTAAACTTGGTCTGACAGTTACCAATGCTTAATCAGTGAGGCACCTATCTCAGCGATCTGTCTA
TTTCGTTCATCCATAGTTGCCTGACTCCCCGTCGTGTAGATAACTACGATACGGGAGGGCTTACCATCTG
GCCCCAGTGCTGCAATGATACCGCGAGACCCACGCTCACCGGCTCCAGATTTATCAGCAATAAACCAGCC
AGCCGGAAGGGCCGAGCGCAGAAGTGGTCCTGCAACTTTATCCGCCTCCATCCAGTCTATTAATTGTTGC
CGGGAAGCTAGAGTAAGTAGTTCGCCAGTTAATAGTTTGCGCAACGTTGTTGCCATTGCTACAGGCATCG
TGGTGTCACGCTCGTCGTTTGGTATGGCTTCATTCAGCTCCGGTTCCCAACGATCAAGGCGAGTTACATG
ATCCCCCATGTTGTGCAAAAAAGCGGTTAGCTCCTTCGGTCCTCCGATCGTTGTCAGAAGTAAGTTGGCC
GCAGTGTTATCACTCATGGTTATGGCAGCACTGCATAATTCTCTTACTGTCATGCCATCCGTAAGATGCT
TTTCTGTGACTGGTGAGTACTCAACCAAGTCATTCTGAGAATAGTGTATGCGGCGACCGAGTTGCTCTTG
CCCGGCGTCAATACGGGATAATACCGCGCCACATAGCAGAACTTTAAAAGTGCTCATCATTGGAAAACGT
TCTTCGGGGCGAAAACTCTCAAGGATCTTACCGCTGTTGAGATCCAGTTCGATGTAACCCACTCGTGCAC
CCAACTGATCTTCAGCATCTTTTACTTTCACCAGCGTTTCTGGGTGAGCAAAAACAGGAAGGCAAAATGC
CGCAAAAAAGGGAATAAGGGCGACACGGAAATGTTGAATACTCATACTCTTCCTTTTTCAATATTATTGA
AGCATTTATCAGGGTTATTGTCTCATGAGCGGATACATATTTGAATGTATTTAGAAAAATAAACAAATAG
GGGTTCCGCGCACATTTCCCCGAAAAGTGCCACCTGACGTCTAAGAAACCATTATTATCATGACATTAAC
CTATAAAAATAGGCGTATCACGAGGCCCTTTCGTCTCGCGCGTTTCGGTGATGACGGTGAAAACCTCTGA
CACATGCAGCTCCCGGAGACGGTCACAGCTTGTCTGTAAGCGGATGCCGGGAGCAGACAAGCCCGTCAGG
GCGCGTCAGCGGGTGTTGGCGGGTGTCGGGGCTGGCTTAACTATGCGGCATCAGAGCAGATTGTACTGAG
AGTGCACCATATGCGGTGTGAAATACCGCACAGATGCGTAAGGAGAAAATACCGCATCAGGCGCCATTCG
CCATTCAGGCTGCGCAACTGTTGGGAAGGGCGATCGGTGCGGGCCTCTTCGCTATTACGCCAGCTGGCGA
AAGGGGGATGTGCTGCAAGGCGATTAAGTTGGGTAACGCCAGGGTTTTCCCAGTCACGACGTTGTAAAAC
GACGGCGCAAGGAATGGTGCATGCAAGGAGATGGCGCCCAACAGTCCCCCGGCCACGGGGCCTGCCACCA
TACCCACGCCGAAACAAGCGCTCATGAGCCCGAAGTGGCGAGCCCGATCTTCCCCATCGGTGATGTCGGC
GATATAGGCGCCAGCAACCGCACCTGTGGCGCCGGTGATGCCGGCCACGATGCGTCCGGCGTAGAGGCGA
TTAGTCCAATTTGTTAAAGACAGGATATCAGTGGTCCAGGCTCTAGTTTTGACTCAACAATATCACCAGC
TGAAGCCTATAGAGTACGAGCCATAGATAAAATAAAAGATTTTATTTAGTCTCCAGAAAAAGGGGGGAA
Features (pLannotate 1.2.2; 22 found; start..end, strand, type, name):
    579..920     +  misc_feature   MESV Ψ: packaging signal of murine embryonic stem cell virus
    987..1403    +  CDS            gag (truncated): truncated Moloney murine leukemia virus (MMLV) gag gene lacking the start codon
   1634..1760    +  ncRNA          3' miR-30a: sequence downstream of the 71-nt precursor of the human miR-30a microRNA (Zeng et al., 2002) miRNA
   1790..2289    +  promoter       PGK promoter: mouse phosphoglycerate kinase 1 promoter
   2310..2909    +  CDS            PuroR: puromycin N-acetyltransferase; pac from Streptomyces alboniger; confers resistance to puromycin
   3075..3537    +  misc_feature   IRES: internal ribosome entry site (IRES) of the encephalomyocarditis virus (EMCV)
   3551..4270    +  CDS            EGFP: the original enhanced GFP (Yang et al., 1996) mammalian codon-optimized
   4287..4313    +  misc_feature   MCS (fragment): pBluescript multiple cloning site
   4372..4886    +  LTR            3' LTR: 3' long terminal repeat from murine embryonic stem cell virus
   5048..5064    -  protein_bind   lac operator: The lac repressor binds to the lac operator to inhibit transcription in E. coli. This inhibition can be relieved by adding lactose or isopropyl-β-D-thiogalactopyranoside (IPTG). lac repressor encoded by lacI
   5072..5102    -  promoter       lac promoter: promoter for the E. coli lac operon
   5117..5138    -  protein_bind   CAP binding site: CAP binding activates transcription in the presence of cAMP. E. coli catabolite activator protein
   5151..5243    -  CDS            lacI (fragment): lac repressor; lacI; The lac repressor binds to the lac operator to inhibit transcription in E. coli. This inhibition can be relieved by adding lactose or isopropyl-β-D-thiogalactopyranoside (IPTG).
   5426..6014    -  rep_origin     ori: high-copy-number ColE1/pMB1/pBR322/pUC origin of replication
   6185..7045    -  CDS            AmpR: β-lactamase; bla; confers resistance to ampicillin, carbenicillin, and related antibiotics
   7046..7150    -  promoter       AmpR promoter: bla
   7245..7280    +  CDS            rop (fragment): Rop protein, which maintains plasmids at low copy number; rop
   7382..7481    +  misc_feature   bom (fragment): basis of mobility region from pBR322
   7487..7636    -  CDS            lacZα (fragment): LacZα fragment of β-galactosidase; lacZ fragment
   7636..7837    -  CDS            TcR (fragment): tetracycline efflux protein; tet; confers resistance to tetracycline
   7838..7936    +  CDS            env (fragment): murine leukemia virus gPr80 envelope polyprotein precursor; env; proteolytically cleaved into gp70SU and p15TM subunits
   7978..515     +  LTR            5' LTR (across the origin): 5' long terminal repeat from murine embryonic stem cell virus
