[The description below was written by a language model from this plasmid's Addgene catalogue record and pLannotate feature annotations shown in this document.]
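Description:
LEP-shTAF2.4392 is an MSCV-based gammaretroviral RNAi vector that delivers a microRNA-embedded short hairpin RNA against mouse TAF2, a subunit of the TFIID general transcription factor complex. The roughly 8 kb plasmid is propagated in E. coli through a high-copy ColE1/pUC-type origin and an ampicillin resistance gene. The remaining bacterial annotations (lac promoter/operator, lacI, lacZα, rop, bom and tetracycline-resistance fragments) are non-functional remnants of earlier cloning backbones.

The proviral region is bounded by 5′ and 3′ long terminal repeats from murine embryonic stem cell virus. It carries the Ψ packaging signal and a truncated, start-codon-less gag segment, which together promote efficient encapsidation of the genomic RNA when the viral proteins are supplied in trans by a packaging cell line. The 5′ LTR acts as the promoter for the shRNA, which was cloned between XhoI and EcoRI sites into a mirE (optimised miR-30) scaffold. The feature table annotates only the 3′ miR-30a flanking sequence, not the hairpin or the 5′ flank. Embedding the hairpin in a microRNA context lets a Pol II transcript be processed by the endogenous microRNA machinery into a mature guide strand.

Downstream, a mouse PGK promoter drives a bicistronic cassette. It encodes puromycin N-acetyltransferase followed by an EMCV IRES and EGFP, so transduced cells can be selected with puromycin and tracked or sorted by fluorescence. According to the associated publication, the construct was used for TAF2 knockdown in a study of TFIID and SAGA perturbation and MYB in acute myeloid leukemia.
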