Addgene plasmid #105562: LEP-shTAF2.4392
Purpose: retrovirally express TAF2 shRNA with puro resistance and GFP marker
Depositing lab: Christopher Vakoc. Depositing organization: Cold Spring Harbor Laboratory. Publication: A TFIID-SAGA Perturbation that Targets MYB and Suppresses Acute Myeloid Leukemia. Xu Y, Milazzo JP, Somerville TDD, Tarumoto Y, Huang YH, Ostrander EL, Wilkinson JE, Challen GA, Vakoc CR. Cancer Cell. 2018 Jan 8;33(1):13-28.e8. doi: 10.1016/j.ccell.2017.12.002. PubMed 29316427.
Backbone
  Vector backbone: LEP (MSCV-LTR-mirE-shRNA-PGK-puro-IRES-GFP)
  Vector type: Mammalian Expression, Retroviral, RNAi
  Selectable markers: Puromycin
Growth in bacteria
  Bacterial resistance: Ampicillin, 100 μg/mL
  Growth temperature: 37°C
  Growth strain: NEB Stable
  Copy number: Unknown
Gene/Insert
  Gene/Insert name: TAF2 shRNA
  gRNA/shRNA sequence: TGCTGTTGACAGTGAGCGCCCAGTCAAGATGTTTAAATTATAGTGAAGCCACAGATGTATAATTTAAACATCTTGACTGGATGCCTACTGCCTCGGA
  Species: M. musculus (mouse)
  Promoter: MSCV-LTR
  Cloning method: Restriction Enzyme; 5′ cloning site XhoI (unknown if destroyed); 3′ cloning site EcoRI (unknown if destroyed)
  Sequencing primers: 5′ TGT TTG AAT GAG GCT TCA GTA C
Terms and licenses: Academic/Nonprofit Terms; Industry Terms: Not Available to Industry
How to cite: LEP-shTAF2.4392 was a gift from Christopher Vakoc (Addgene plasmid # 105562 ; http://n2t.net/addgene:105562 ; RRID:Addgene_105562)
